>Addgene plasmid #152450 | pGBW-m4133876 | depositor full sequence | sequence record 295462 | Full Sequence
CACCATG
[918 nt withheld, positions 8-925]
GAAAACCTTTACTTTCAGTCGAAAGAAACCGCGGCAGCTAAGTTCGAGAGGCAGCACATGGACAGTTAAG
CTAGCTTGACTGACTGAGATACAGCGTACCTTCAGCTCACAGACATGATAAGATACATTGATGAGTTTGG
ACAAACCACAACTAGAATGCAGTGAAAAAAATGCTTTATTTGTGAAATTTGTGATGCTATTGCTTTATTT
GTAACCATTATAAGCTGCAATAAACAAGTTAACAACAACAATTGCATTCATTTTATGTTTCAGGTTCAGG
GGGAGGTGTGGGAGGTTTTTTAAAGCAAGTAAAACCTCTACAAATGTGGTATTGGCCCATCTCTATCGGT
ATCGTAGCATAACCCCTTGGGGCCTCTAAACGGGTCTTGAGGGGTTTTTTGTGCCCCTCGGGCCGGATTG
CTATCTACCGGCATTGGCGCAGAAAAAAATGCCTGATGCGACGCTGCGCGTCTTATACTCCCACATATGC
CAGATTCAGCAACGGATACGGCTTCCCCAACTTGCCCACTTCCATACGTGTCCTCCTTACCAGAAATTTA
TCCTTAAGGTCGTCAGCTATCCTGCAGGCGATCTCTCGATTTCGATCAAGACATTCCTTTAATGGTCTTT
TCTGGACACCACTAGGGGTCAGAAGTAGTTCATCAAACTTTCTTCCCTCCCTAATCTCATTGGTTACCTT
GGGCTATCGAAACTTAATTAACCAGTCAAGTCAGCTACTTGGCGAGATCGACTTGTCTGGGTTTCGACTA
CGCTCAGAATTGCGTCAGTCAAGTTCGATCTGGTCCTTGCTATTGCACCCGTTCTCCGATTACGAGTTTC
ATTTAAATCATGTGAGCAAAAGGCCAGCAAAAGGCCAGGAACCGTAAAAAGGCCGCGTTGCTGGCGTTTT
TCCATAGGCTCCGCCCCCCTGACGAGCATCACAAAAATCGACGCTCAAGTCAGAGGTGGCGAAACCCGAC
AGGACTATAAAGATACCAGGCGTTTCCCCCTGGAAGCTCCCTCGTGCGCTCTCCTGTTCCGACCCTGCCG
CTTACCGGATACCTGTCCGCCTTTCTCCCTTCGGGAAGCGTGGCGCTTTCTCATAGCTCACGCTGTAGGT
ATCTCAGTTCGGTGTAGGTCGTTCGCTCCAAGCTGGGCTGTGTGCACGAACCCCCCGTTCAGCCCGACCG
CTGCGCCTTATCCGGTAACTATCGTCTTGAGTCCAACCCGGTAAGACACGACTTATCGCCACTGGCAGCA
GCCACTGGTAACAGGATTAGCAGAGCGAGGTATGTAGGCGGTGCTACAGAGTTCTTGAAGTGGTGGCCTA
ACTACGGCTACACTAGAAGAACAGTATTTGGTATCTGCGCTCTGCTGAAGCCAGTTACCTTCGGAAAAAG
AGTTGGTAGCTCTTGATCCGGCAAACAAACCACCGCTGGTAGCGGTGGTTTTTTTGTTTGCAAGCAGCAG
ATTACGCGCAGAAAAAAAGGATCTCAAGAAGATCCTTTGATCTTTTCTACGGGGTCTGACGCTCAGTGGA
ACGAAAACTCACGTTAAGGGATTTTGGTCATGAGATTATCAAAAAGGATCTTCACCTAGATCCTTTTAAA
TTAAAAATGAAGTTTTAAATCAATCTAAAGTATATATGAGTAAACTTGGTCTGACAGTTACCAATGCTTA
ATCAGTGAGGCACCTATCTCAGCGATCTGTCTATTTCGTTCATCCATAGTTGCATTTAAATTTCCGAACT
CTCCAAGGCCCTCGTCGGAAAATCTTCAAACCTTTCGTCCGATCCATCTTGCAGGCTACCTCTCGAACGA
ACTATCGCAAGTCTCTTGGCCGGCCTTGCGCCTTGGCTATTGCTTGGCAGCGCCTATCGCCAGGTATTAC
TCCAATCCCGAATATCCGAGATCGGGATCACCCGAGAGAAGTTCAACCTACATCCTCAATCCCGATCTAT
CCGAGATCCGAGGAATATCGAAATCGGGGCGCGCCTGGCCTCCGCGCCGGGTTTTGGCGCCTCCCGCGGG
CGCCCCCCTCGTCACGGCGAGCGCTGCCACGTCAGACGAAGGGCGCAGGAGCGTCCTGATCCTTCCGCCC
GGACGCTCAGGACAGCGGCCCGCTGCTCATAAGACTCGGCCTTAGAACCCCAGTATCAGCAGAAGGACAT
TTTAGGACGGGACTTGGGTGACTCTAGGGCACTGGTTTTCTTTCCAGAGAGCGGAACAGGCGAGGAAAAG
TAGTCCCTTCTCGGCGATTCTGCGGAGGGATCTCCGTGGGGCGGTGAACGCCGATGATTATATAAGGACG
CGCCGGGTGTGGCACAGCTAGTTCCGTCGCAGCCGGGATTTGGGTCGCGGTTCTTGTTTGTGGATCGCTG
TGATCGTCACTTGGTGAGTAGCGGGCTGCTGGGCTGGCCGGGGCTTTCGTGGCCGCCGGGCCGCTCGGTG
GGACGGAAGCGTGTGGAGAGACCGCCAAGGGCTGTAGTCTGGGTCCGCGAGCAAGGTTGCCCTGAACTGG
GGGTTGGGGGGAGCGCAGCAAAATGGCGGCTGTTCCCGAGTCTTGAATGGAAGACGCTTGTGAGGCGGGC
TGTGAGGTCGTTGAAACAAGGTGGGGGGCATGGTGGGCGGCAAGAACCCAAGGTCTTGAGCCCTTCGCTA
ATGCGGGAAAGCTCTTATTCGGGTGAGATGGGCTGGGCACCATCTGGGGACCCTGACGTGAAGTTTGTCA
CTGACTGGAGAACTCGGTTTGTCGTCTGTTGCGGGGGCGGCAGTTATGGCGGTGCCGTTGGGCAGTGCAC
CCGTACCTTTGGGAGCGCGCGCCCTCGTCGTGTCGTGACGTCACCCGTTCTGTTGGCTTATAATGCAGGG
TGGGGCCACCTGCCGGTAGGTGTGCGGTAGGCTTTTCTCCGTCGCAGGACGCAGGGTTCGGGCCTAGGGT
AGGCTCTCCTGAATCGACAGGCGCCGGACCTCTGGTGAGGGGAGGGATAAGTGAGGCGTCAGTTTCTTTG
GTCGGTTTTATGTACCTATCTTCTTAAGTAGCTGAAGCTCCGGTTTTGAACTATGCGCTCGGGGTTGGCG
AGTGTGTTTTGTGAAGTTTTTTAGGCACCTTTTGAAATGTAATCATTTGGGTCAATATGTAATTTTCAGT
GTTAGACTTGTAAATTGTCCGCTAAATTCTGGCCGTTTTTGGCTTTTTTGTTAGACAACATGACCGAGTA
CAAGCCCACGGTGCGCCTCGCCACCCGCGACGACGTCCCCAGGGCCGTACGCACCCTCGCCGCCGCGTTC
GCCGACTACCCCGCCACGCGCCACACCGTCGATCCGGACCGCCACATCGAGCGGGTCACCGAGCTGCAAG
AACTCTTCCTCACGCGCGTCGGGCTCGACATCGGCAAGGTGTGGGTCGCGGACGACGGCGCCGCGGTGGC
GGTCTGGACCACGCCGGAGAGCGTCGAAGCGGGGGCGGTGTTCGCCGAGATCGGCCCGCGCATGGCCGAG
TTGAGCGGTTCCCGGCTGGCCGCGCAGCAACAGATGGAGGGCCTCCTGGCGCCGCACCGGCCCAAGGAGC
CCGCGTGGTTCCTGGCCACCGTCGGCGTCTCGCCCGACCACCAGGGCAAGGGTCTGGGCAGCGCCGTCGT
GCTCCCCGGAGTGGAGGCCGCCGAGCGCGCCGGGGTGCCCGCCTTCCTGGAGACCTCCGCGCCCCGCAAC
CTCCCCTTCTACGAGCGGCTCGGCTTCACCGTCACCGCCGACGTCGAGGTGCCCGAAGGACCGCGCACCT
GGTGCATGACCCGCAAGCCCGGTGCCTAGGCTAGTATGTAAGCCTAGTCTTAGATAATAAAATCGCTATC
CATCGAAGATGGATGTGTGTTGGTTTTTTGTGTGTGTAACGCTAGGCGCGCCTGGTGTACCGAGAACGAT
CCTCTCAGTGCGAGTCTCGACGATCCATATCGTTGCTTGGCAGTCAGCCAGTCGGAATCCAGCTTGGGAC
CCAGGAAGTCCAATCGTCAGATATTGTACTCAAGCCTGGTCACGGCAGCGTACCGATCTGTTTAAACCTA
GATATTGATAGTCTGATCGGTCAACGTATAATCGAGTCCTAGCTTTTGCAAACATCTATCAAGAGACAGG
ATCAGCAGGAGGCTTTCGCATGAGTATTCAACATTTCCGTGTCGCCCTTATTCCCTTTTTTGCGGCATTT
TGCCTTCCTGTTTTTGCTCACCCAGAAACGCTGGTGAAAGTAAAAGATGCTGAAGATCAGTTGGGTGCGC
GAGTGGGTTACATCGAACTGGATCTCAACAGCGGTAAGATCCTTGAGAGTTTTCGCCCCGAAGAACGCTT
TCCAATGATGAGCACTTTTAAAGTTCTGCTATGTGGCGCGGTATTATCCCGTATTGACGCCGGGCAAGAG
CAACTCGGTCGCCGCATACACTATTCTCAGAATGACTTGGTTGAGTATTCACCAGTCACAGAAAAGCATC
TTACGGATGGCATGACAGTAAGAGAATTATGCAGTGCTGCCATAACCATGAGTGATAACACTGCGGCCAA
CTTACTTCTGACAACGATTGGAGGACCGAAGGAGCTAACCGCTTTTTTGCACAACATGGGGGATCATGTA
ACTCGCCTTGATCGTTGGGAACCGGAGCTGAATGAAGCCATACCAAACGACGAGCGTGACACCACGATGC
CTGTAGCAATGGCAACAACCTTGCGTAAACTATTAACTGGCGAACTACTTACTCTAGCTTCCCGGCAACA
GTTGATAGACTGGATGGAGGCGGATAAAGTTGCAGGACCACTTCTGCGCTCGGCCCTTCCGGCTGGCTGG
TTTATTGCTGATAAATCTGGAGCCGGTGAGCGTGGGTCTCGCGGTATCATTGCAGCACTGGGGCCAGATG
GTAAGCCCTCCCGTATCGTAGTTATCTACACGACGGGGAGTCAGGCAACTATGGATGAACGAAATAGACA
GATCGCTGAGATAGGTGCCTCACTGATTAAGCATTGGTAACCGATTCTAGGTGCATTGGCGCAGAAAAAA
ATGCCTGATGCGACGCTGCGCGTCTTATACTCCCACATATGCCAGATTCAGCAACGGATACGGCTTCCCC
AACTTGCCCACTTCCATACGTGTCCTCCTTACCAGAAATTTATCCTTAAGATCGTTTAAACTCGACTCTG
GCTCTATCGAATCTCCGTCGTTTCGAGCTTACGCGAACAGCCGTGGCGCTCATTTGCTCGTCGGGCATCG
AATCTCGTCAGCTATCGTCAGCTTACCTTTTTGGCAGCGATCGCGGCTCCCGACATCTTGGACCATTAGC
TCCACAGGTATCTTCTTCCCTCTAGTGGTCATAACAGCAGCTTCAGCTACCTCTCAATTCAAAAAACCCC
TCAAGACCCGTTTAGAGGCCCCAAGGGGTTATGCTATCAATCGTTGCGTTACACACACAAAAAACCAACA
CACATCCATCTTCGATGGATAGCGATTTTATTATCTAACTGCTGATCGAGTGTAGCCAGATCTAGTAATC
AATTACGGGGTCATTAGTTCATAGCCCATATATGGAGTTCCGCGTTACATAACTTACGGTAAATGGCCCG
CCTGGCTGACCGCCCAACGACCCCCGCCCATTGACGTCAATAATGACGTATGTTCCCATAGTAACGCCAA
TAGGGACTTTCCATTGACGTCAATGGGTGGAGTATTTACGGTAAACTGCCCACTTGGCAGTACATCAAGT
GTATCATATGCCAAGTACGCCCCCTATTGACGTCAATGACGGTAAATGGCCCGCCTGGCATTATGCCCAG
TACATGACCTTATGGGACTTTCCTACTTGGCAGTACATCTACGTATTAGTCATCGCTATTACCATGCTGA
TGCGGTTTTGGCAGTACATCAATGGGCGTGGATAGCGGTTTGACTCACGGGGATTTCCAAGTCTCCACCC
CATTGACGTCAATGGGAGTTTGTTTTGGCACCAAAATCAACGGGACTTTCCAAAATGTCGTAACAACTCC
GCCCCATTGACGCAAATGGGCGGTAGGCGTGTACGGTGGGAGGTCTATATAAGCAGAGCTGGTTTAGTGA
ACCGTCAGATCAGATCTTTGTCGATCCTACCATCCACTCGACACACCCGCCAGCGGCCGC
Features (pLannotate 1.2.2; 19 found; start..end, strand, type, name):
   1044..1165    -  polyA_signal   SV40 poly(A) signal: SV40 polyadenylation signal
   1188..1257    -  CDS            large T antigen (fragment): large T antigen from SV40 (simian virus 40)
   1280..1326    +  terminator     T7 terminator: transcription terminator for bacteriophage T7 RNA polymerase
   1356..1492    +  terminator     rrnG terminator: transcription terminator from the E. coli ribosomal RNA rrnG operon (Albrechtsen et al., 1991)
   1537..1608    +  misc_feature   3' β-globin insulator: insulator downstream of the human β-globin locus (Farrell et al., 2002)
   1834..2422    -  rep_origin     ori: high-copy-number ColE1/pMB1/pBR322/pUC origin of replication
   2594..2658    -  CDS            bla(M) (fragment): β-lactamase lacking the signal sequence; bla(M); allows cytosolic expression of β-lactamase
   2922..4131    +  promoter       UbC promoter: human ubiquitin C promoter
   4135..4732    +  CDS            PuroR (fragment): puromycin N-acetyltransferase; pac from Streptomyces; confers resistance to puromycin
   4761..4809    +  polyA_signal   poly(A) signal: synthetic polyadenylation signal
   5075..5935    +  CDS            AmpR: β-lactamase; bla; confers resistance to ampicillin, carbenicillin, and related antibiotics
   5948..6084    +  terminator     rrnG terminator: transcription terminator from the E. coli ribosomal RNA rrnG operon (Albrechtsen et al., 1991)
   6229..6300    +  misc_feature   5' β-globin insulator: insulator upstream of the human β-globin locus (Farrell et al., 2002)
   6305..6351    -  terminator     T7 terminator: transcription terminator for bacteriophage T7 RNA polymerase
   6369..6417    -  polyA_signal   poly(A) signal: synthetic polyadenylation signal
   6498..6801    +  enhancer       CMV enhancer: human cytomegalovirus immediate early enhancer
   6874..6891    -  promoter       CMV promoter (fragment): human cytomegalovirus (CMV) immediate early promoter
   6954..7005    +  promoter       CMVd2 promoter: truncated human cytomegalovirus (CMV) immediate early promoter that yields moderately reduced expression relative to the full-length promoter
   7059..925     +  CDS            R1A_SARS2 (fragment) (across the origin) (sequence partly withheld): Experimental evidence at protein level: Swiss-Prot protein existence level 1. [Non-structural protein 10]: Plays a pivotal role in viral transcription by stimulating both nsp14 3'-5' exoribonuclease and nsp16 2'-O-methyltransferase activities. Therefore plays an essential role in viral mRNAs cap methylation. From Severe acute respiratory syndrome coronavirus 2 (2019-nCoV) (SARS-CoV-2).
