[The description below was written by a language model from this plasmid's Addgene catalogue record and pLannotate feature annotations shown in this document.]
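Description:
pGBW-m4133876 is a mammalian expression plasmid built on the pTwist_CMV_Puro_6 backbone for producing the SARS-CoV-2 3C-like proteinase (nsp5, the main protease cleaved from the ORF1ab polyprotein). It is maintained in E. coli through a high-copy ColE1/pUC-type origin and an ampicillin resistance gene (AmpR). A separate cassette, in which the human ubiquitin C promoter drives puromycin N-acetyltransferase followed by a synthetic poly(A) signal, allows puromycin selection of transfected mammalian cells.

The payload is a codon-optimized open reading frame of roughly 0.9 kb placed downstream of the CMV enhancer and promoter and terminated by an SV40 polyadenylation signal. In the annotated 7,075 nt sequence this coding region spans the numbering origin. The annotation tool matches it to the SARS-CoV-2 replicase polyprotein 1a; the functional text attached to that hit concerns nsp10, but this is generic polyprotein annotation, and the catalogue entry identifies the insert as nsp5. According to the record, the backbone supplies a C-terminal S-tag joined through a TEV protease cleavage site, which would permit detection or affinity capture of the protein and later removal of the tag. These tag elements are not individually called in the feature table.

The backbone also carries 5' and 3' β-globin insulator elements, T7 and rrnG terminators, and additional synthetic poly(A) signals that flank the cassettes, presumably limiting transcriptional read-through and interference between units. The construct is suited to transient or puromycin-selected expression of the viral protease in mammalian cells. The record does not state specific downstream applications.
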