Addgene plasmid #152450: pGBW-m4133876
Purpose: Mammalian expression plasmid for SARS-CoV-2 3C-like proteinase
Depositing lab: Ginkgo Bioworks & Benjie Chen. Depositing organization: Ginkgo Bioworks.
Backbone
  Vector backbone: pTwist_CMV_Puro_6
  Backbone size w/o insert (bp): 6080
  Vector type: Mammalian Expression
  Selectable markers: Puromycin
Growth in bacteria
  Bacterial resistance: Ampicillin, 100 μg/mL
  Growth temperature: 37°C
  Growth strain: DH5alpha
  Copy number: High Copy
Gene/Insert
  Gene/Insert name: SARS-CoV-2 3C-like proteinase (alt name: nsp5)
  Species: Severe acute respiratory syndrome coronavirus 2
  Insert size (bp): 917
  Mutation: codon optimized
  Entrez Gene: ORF1ab (a.k.a. GU280_gp01)
  Promoter: CMV
  Tag / fusion protein: Cleavable TEV;S-tag (C terminal on backbone)
  Cloning method: Unknown
Resource information
  A portion of this plasmid was derived from a plasmid made by: GinkgoBioworks
Depositor comments: NCBI reference sequence: YP_009725301.1
How to cite: pGBW-m4133876 was a gift from Ginkgo Bioworks & Benjie Chen (Addgene plasmid # 152450 ; http://n2t.net/addgene:152450 ; RRID:Addgene_152450)
